>Addgene plasmid #73272 | pCfB3034(X-3 MarkerFree) | depositor full sequence | sequence record 166349 | Full plasmid sequence
ACCAATGCTTAATCAGTGAGGCACCTATCTCAGCGATCTGTCTATTTCGTTCATCCATAGTTGCCTGACT
CCCCGTCGTGTAGATAACTACGATACGGGAGGGCTTACCATCTGGCCCCAGCGCTGCGATGATACCGCGA
GAACCACGCTCACCGGCTCCGGATTTATCAGCAATAAACCAGCCAGCCGGAAGGGCCGAGCGCAGAAGTG
GTCCTGCAACTTTATCCGCCTCCATCCAGTCTATTAATTGTTGCCGGGAAGCTAGAGTAAGTAGTTCGCC
AGTTAATAGTTTGCGCAACGTTGTTGCCATCGCTACAGGCATCGTGGTGTCACGCTCGTCGTTTGGTATG
GCTTCATTCAGCTCCGGTTCCCAACGATCAAGGCGAGTTACATGATCCCCCATGTTGTGCAAAAAAGCGG
TTAGCTCCTTCGGTCCTCCGATCGTTGTCAGAAGTAAGTTGGCCGCAGTGTTATCACTCATGGTTATGGC
AGCACTGCATAATTCTCTTACTGTCATGCCATCCGTAAGATGCTTTTCTGTGACTGGTGAGTACTCAACC
AAGTCATTCTGAGAATAGTGTATGCGGCGACCGAGTTGCTCTTGCCCGGCGTCAATACGGGATAATACCG
CGCCACATAGCAGAACTTTAAAAGTGCTCATCATTGGAAAACGTTCTTCGGGGCGAAAACTCTCAAGGAT
CTTACCGCTGTTGAGATCCAGTTCGATGTAACCCACTCGTGCACCCAACTGATCTTCAGCATCTTTTACT
TTCACCAGCGTTTCTGGGTGAGCAAAAACAGGAAGGCAAAATGCCGCAAAAAAGGGAATAAGGGCGACAC
GGAAATGTTGAATACTCATATTCTTCCTTTTTCAATATTATTGAAGCATTTATCAGGGTTATTGTCTCAT
GAGCGGATACATATTTGAATGTATTTAGAAAAATAAACAAATAGGGGTCAGTGTTACAACCAATTAACCA
ATTCTGAACATTATCGCGAGCCCATTTATACCTGAATATGGCTCATAACACCCCTTGTTTGCCTGGCGGC
AGTAGCGCGGTGGTCCCACCTGACCCCATGCCGAACTCAGAAGTGAAACGCCGTAGCGCCGATGGTAGTG
TGGGGACTCCCCATGCGAGAGTAGGGAACTGCCAGGCATCAAATAAAACGAAAGGCTCAGTCGAAAGACT
GGGCCTTTCGCCCGGGCTAATTATGGGGTGTCGCCCTTATTCGACTCTATAGTGAAGTTCCTATTCTCTA
GAAAGTATAGGAACTTCTGAAGTGGGGATTTAAATGCGGCCGCGCTGAGGGTTTAATCGAGATCTTTGTG
TTCGGTTACCCGGCTCAGATCCTAACTTCTTCTTTTGGTATGTTTATTCGTATAAGTTACTGTTGTCCAC
AGGCAATACTCTGCAGAAAATTAAAACGGCATTAATGCTAGGACAACCAGAATTGTTACTACTGTATGTG
CGATAGTTGATAACTGCAACATTATGCCCGGTATATTCTCAAAAAACCCTATTACTGCATACGAAGAAAT
CGCAAGAGAAATCTTTCGGTTTGGAAAAGCTCACTGTGAGGTTCCTTGGAGCCAATAGTAATACAGCACA
ATCCAAGGAAAAATCTGGCCTATATGCAAGGAAGGAGAGATAGTCAAAAGCATTCTTTCCCCTAGAAGTT
GGTGCATATATGGCATCGTTAAAACATATTACCCCCAAAATTTCTTCTCTAAACGATGTGCTTGGCCTTT
GTTTTGGTTTTTGATGTCGGTCGTTTGAGGCCCCTTGCGGAAAATCGAGATCGCCGAATGGCACGCGAGG
GAAGGGAAATAAGGTTTAAAGGCACTGAAACAATAGGCAAGAAGTAGGCGAGAGCCGACATACGAGACTA
TTAAGTCCTCAGCGAGCTCGCATGGAATGCGTGCGATGAGCGACCTCATGCTATACCTGAGAAAGCAACC
TGACCTACAGGAAAGAGTTACTCAAGAATAAGAATTTTCGTTTTAAAACCTAAGAGTCACTTTAAAATTT
GTATACACTTATTTTTTTTATAACTTATTTAATAATAAAAATCATAAATCATAAGAAATTCGCTTATTTA
GAAGTGTCAACAACGTATCTACCAACGGAATGCGTGCGATCGCGTGCATTCATCCGCTCTAACCGAAAAG
GAAGGAGTTAGACAACCTGAAGTCTAGGTCCCTATTTATTTTTTTATAGTTATGTTAGTATTAAGAACGT
TATTTATATTTCAAATTTTTCTTTTTTTTCTGTACAGACGCGTGTACGCATGTAACATTATACTGAAAAC
CTTGCTTGAGAAGGTTTTGGGACGCTCGAAGATCGCGACCCAATTCGCCCTATAGTGAGTCGTATTACGC
GCGCTCACTGGCCGTCGTTTTACAACGTCGTGACTGGGAAAACCCTGGCGTTACCCCTGCAGGACTAGTG
CTGAGGCATTAATCCACTTTTCAATGAAACGGATATTGATATGCTAGTAAAAGGACGAGCTCAAGAGCGA
AAATATAAGTAAAGAATTCGAGTGCACTTGTCTCCATGCAGCAAGATTTCATATGAGTCTTTTTTATCTT
TTTACTTTTTACATTACACGATATGCACTTTATGAAAATTTAACGAGGTTGGAAGCCGGATAATCAACCA
AAATCAGGCACGAAGGCACACTCGTATATGCATGTTGTTGAAACTCTGTTACGCTGAACTAACAATCACA
CATGTAGAGGTCACCGGGAAAAGTTGCGACCCCATGGAAGGTCGATCTCTTCGTTTGGCTTTGCTTGGCT
GGCGGCATTGCGCTTCTTCGCTTATACCCGTCTCTTGACGCTCGAGCTCGTTCATTGAGATACCTTTATT
CTTGCACATTTTCTGGCTTTTTTCGCTACTCGGGTACATGTAATCATGCACACAGAAGGTGCTGTAGGGT
GAAAGTTCCTTTGTGCTGTCGTTTGTTTTTAATGCCAAACTTTCCGGTGATCAATAACCACCTCATTAAG
ACCTCAGCGCGGCCGCAAATTTAAATAAAATGAAGTGAAGTTCCTATACTTTCTAGAGAATAGGAACTTC
TATAGTGAGTCGAATAAGGGCGACACAAAATTTATTCTAAATGCATAATAAATACTGATAACATCTTATA
GTTTGTATTATATTTTGTATTATCGTTGACATGTATAATTTTGATATCAAAAACTGATTTTCCCTTTATT
ATTTTCGAGATTTATTTTCTTAATTCTCTTTAACAAACTAGAAATATTGTATATACAAAAAATCATAAAT
AATAGATGAATAGTTTAATTATAGGTGTTCATCAATCGAAAAAGCAACGTATCTTATTTAAAGTGCGTTG
CTTTTTTCTCATTTATAAGGTTAAATAATTCTCATATATCAAGCAAAGTGACAGGCGCCCTTAAATATTC
TGACAAATGCTCTTTCCCTAAACTCCCCCCATAAAAAAACCCGCCGAAGCGGGTTTTTACGTTATTTGCG
GATTAACGATTACTCGTTATCAGAACCGCCCAGGGGGCCCGAGCTTAAGACTGGCCGTCGTTTTACAACA
CAGAAAGAGTTTGTAGAAACGCAAAAAGGCCATCCGTCAGGGGCCTTCTGCTTAGTTTGATGCCTGGCAG
TTCCCTACTCTCGCCTTCCGCTTCCTCGCTCACTGACTCGCTGCGCTCGGTCGTTCGGCTGCGGCGAGCG
GTATCAGCTCACTCAAAGGCGGTAATACGGTTATCCACAGAATCAGGGGATAACGCAGGAAAGAACATGT
GAGCAAAAGGCCAGCAAAAGGCCAGGAACCGTAAAAAGGCCGCGTTGCTGGCGTTTTTCCATAGGCTCCG
CCCCCCTGACGAGCATCACAAAAATCGACGCTCAAGTCAGAGGTGGCGAAACCCGACAGGACTATAAAGA
TACCAGGCGTTTCCCCCTGGAAGCTCCCTCGTGCGCTCTCCTGTTCCGACCCTGCCGCTTACCGGATACC
TGTCCGCCTTTCTCCCTTCGGGAAGCGTGGCGCTTTCTCATAGCTCACGCTGTAGGTATCTCAGTTCGGT
GTAGGTCGTTCGCTCCAAGCTGGGCTGTGTGCACGAACCCCCCGTTCAGCCCGACCGCTGCGCCTTATCC
GGTAACTATCGTCTTGAGTCCAACCCGGTAAGACACGACTTATCGCCACTGGCAGCAGCCACTGGTAACA
GGATTAGCAGAGCGAGGTATGTAGGCGGTGCTACAGAGTTCTTGAAGTGGTGGGCTAACTACGGCTACAC
TAGAAGAACAGTATTTGGTATCTGCGCTCTGCTGAAGCCAGTTACCTTCGGAAAAAGAGTTGGTAGCTCT
TGATCCGGCAAACAAACCACCGCTGGTAGCGGTGGTTTTTTTGTTTGCAAGCAGCAGATTACGCGCAGAA
AAAAAGGATCTCAAGAAGATCCTTTGATCTTTTCTACGGGGTCTGACGCTCAGTGGAACGACGCGCGCGT
AACTCACGTTAAGGGATTTTGGTCATGAGCTTGCGCCGTCCCGTCAAGTCAGCGTAATGCTCTGCTTTT
Features (pLannotate 1.2.2; 14 found; start..end, strand, type, name):
    862..958     -  promoter       AmpR promoter (fragment): bla
    988..1012    -  CDS            KanR (fragment): aminoglycoside phosphotransferase; aph(3')-Ia; confers resistance to kanamycin
   1041..1156    +  ncRNA          5S rRNA: Accession: RF00001 - 5S ribosomal RNA
   1160..1200    +  terminator     rrnB T1 terminator (fragment): transcription terminator T1 from the E. coli rrnB gene
   1244..1277    +  protein_bind   FRT (minimal): supports FLP-mediated excision but not integration (Turan and Bode, 2011) FLP recombinase from the Saccharomyces cerevisiae 2μ plasmid
   1928..2093    -  terminator     ADH1 terminator: S. cerevisiae ADH1; transcription terminator for the S. cerevisiae alcohol dehydrogenase 1 (ADH1) gene
   2152..2341    +  terminator     CYC1 terminator: S. cerevisiae CYC1; transcription terminator for CYC1
   2359..2377    -  promoter       T7 promoter: promoter for bacteriophage T7 RNA polymerase
   2385..2436    +  CDS            lacZα (fragment): LacZα fragment of β-galactosidase; lacZ fragment
   3047..3080    -  protein_bind   FRT (minimal): supports FLP-mediated excision but not integration (Turan and Bode, 2011) FLP recombinase from the Saccharomyces cerevisiae 2μ plasmid
   3550..3569    +  CDS            lacZα (fragment): LacZα fragment of β-galactosidase; lacZ fragment
   3594..3611    -  terminator     rrnB T2 terminator (fragment): transcription terminator T2 from the E. coli rrnB gene
   3836..4424    -  rep_origin     ori: high-copy-number ColE1/pMB1/pBR322/pUC origin of replication
   4548..859     -  CDS            AmpR (across the origin): β-lactamase; bla; confers resistance to ampicillin, carbenicillin, and related antibiotics
