[The description below was written by a language model from this plasmid's Addgene catalogue record, the feature table of its GenBank file and pLannotate feature annotations shown in this document.]
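Description:
pCfB3034(X-3 MarkerFree) is an empty backbone from the EasyClone-MarkerFree toolkit, designed for marker-less, CRISPR-Cas9-assisted integration of one or two genes with their promoters into site X-3 on chromosome X of Saccharomyces cerevisiae. It is an integrative vector with no annotated yeast replication origin or yeast selection marker. In E. coli it is maintained at high copy through a ColE1/pUC-type origin and selected with ampicillin via the β-lactamase gene (AmpR).

According to the record, the vector was derived from the parent pX-3-DR-KlURA3 plasmid by amplifying outward from either side of the selection marker and religating the product, which removed the marker. PAM sites within the integration regions were then eliminated by site-directed mutagenesis, presumably so that the integrated or donor DNA is not recut by Cas9.

The annotated full sequence shows the ADH1 and CYC1 terminators lying close together and oriented so that transcription from either side runs inward towards the short gap between them. This layout is consistent with a central cloning site that accepts two divergently arranged expression cassettes, each ending in its own terminator. No promoters or coding inserts are present, so these are supplied by the user; the record lists restriction enzyme cloning. The homology arms for X-3 are not annotated, but presumably occupy the unannotated stretches flanking the terminator pair.

Other annotated features include two minimal FRT sites in opposite orientation, a T7 promoter, and short fragments of lacZα, KanR, and the rrnB terminator and 5S rRNA, which appear to be backbone remnants. The accompanying GenBank record covers only about 1 kb of the plasmid, showing one FRT site, M13 and T7 primer sites, and the T7 promoter.
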