Addgene plasmid #73272: pCfB3034(X-3 MarkerFree)
Purpose: (Empty Backbone) EasyClone-MarkerFree backbone vector for the addition of 1 or 2 genes and promoters for integration into site X-3 (Chr X: 223616..224744)
Depositing lab: Irina Borodina. Depositing organization: Danmarks Tekniske Universitet. Publication: EasyClone-MarkerFree: A vector toolkit for marker-less integration of genes into Saccharomyces cerevisiae via CRISPR-Cas9. Jessop-Fabre MM, Jakociunas T, Stovicek V, Dai Z, Jensen MK, Keasling JD, Borodina I. Biotechnol J. 2016 Aug;11(8):1110-7. doi: 10.1002/biot.201600147. Epub 2016 Jun 23. PubMed 27166612.
Backbone
  Vector backbone: p0127 (pX-3-DR-KlURA3)
  Backbone manufacturer: DTU
  Backbone size (bp): 4528
  Modifications to backbone: The pCfB3034 vector was created by amplifying the pCfB0127 with primers that were designed to attach to either side of the selection markers, creating a fragment that no longer contained the marker. These fragments were then ligated to form the marker-less vectors. The PAM sites in the integration regions were removed by site-directed mutagenesis.
  Vector type: Yeast Expression, CRISPR, Synthetic Biology
Growth in bacteria
  Bacterial resistance: Ampicillin, 100 μg/mL
  Growth temperature: 37°C
  Growth strain: DH5alpha
  Copy number: High Copy
Gene/Insert
  Cloning method: Restriction Enzyme
Terms and licenses: Academic/Nonprofit Terms; Industry Terms: Not Available to Industry
How to cite: pCfB3034(X-3 MarkerFree) was a gift from Irina Borodina (Addgene plasmid # 73272 ; http://n2t.net/addgene:73272 ; RRID:Addgene_73272)
