LOCUS       Exported 1018 bp ds-DNA linear SYN 18-MAY-2021
DEFINITION  EasyClone-MarkerFree backbone vector for the addition of 1 or 2
            genes and promoters for integration into site X-3 (Chr X:
            223616..224744).
ACCESSION   .
VERSION     .
KEYWORDS    pCfB3034(X-3 MarkerFree)
SOURCE      synthetic DNA construct
  ORGANISM  synthetic DNA construct
REFERENCE   1 (bases 1 to 1018)
  AUTHORS   Jessop-Fabre MM, Jakociunas T, Stovicek V, Dai Z, Jensen MK,
            Keasling JD, Borodina I
  TITLE     EasyClone-MarkerFree: A vector toolkit for marker-less integration
            of genes into Saccharomyces cerevisiae via CRISPR-Cas9.
  JOURNAL   Biotechnol J. 2016 Aug;11(8):1110-7. doi: 10.1002/biot.201600147.
            Epub 2016 Jun 23.
  PUBMED    27166612
REFERENCE   2 (bases 1 to 1018)
  AUTHORS   .
  TITLE     Direct Submission
  JOURNAL   Exported May 18, 2021 from SnapGene Server 1.1.58
            http://www.snapgene.com
FEATURES             Location/Qualifiers
     source          1..1018
                     /organism="synthetic DNA construct"
                     /mol_type="other DNA"
     protein_bind    217..250
                     /label=FRT (minimal)
                     /bound_moiety="FLP recombinase from the Saccharomyces
                     cerevisiae 2u plasmid"
                     /note="supports FLP-mediated excision but not integration
                     (Turan and Bode, 2011)"
     primer_bind     879..901
                     /label=M13/pUC Forward
                     /note="In lacZ gene"
     primer_bind     893..910
                     /label=M13 Forward
                     /note="In lacZ gene. Also called M13-F20 or M13 (-21)
                     Forward"
     primer_bind     894..910
                     /label=M13 fwd
                     /note="common sequencing primer, one of multiple similar
                     variants"
     primer_bind     920..939
                     /label=T7
                     /note="T7 promoter, forward primer"
     promoter        920..938
                     /label=T7 promoter
                     /note="promoter for bacteriophage T7 RNA polymerase"
ORIGIN
        1 tctattattt atgatttttt gtatatacaa tatttctagt ttgttaaaga gaattaagaa
       61 aataaatctc gaaaataata aagggaaaat cagtttttga tatcaaaatt atacatgtca
      121 acgataatac aaaatataat acaaactata agatgttatc agtatttatt atgcatttag
      181 aataaatttt gtgtcgccct tattcgactc actatagaag ttcctattct ctagaaagta
      241 taggaacttc acttcatttt atttaaattt gcggccgcgc tgaggtctta atgaggtggt
      301 tattgatcac cggaaagttt ggcattaaaa acaaacgaca gcacaaagga actttcaccc
      361 tacagcacct tctgtgtgca tgattacatg tacccgagta gcgaaaaaag ccagaaaatg
      421 tgcaagaata aaggtatctc aatgaacgag ctcgagcgtc aagagacggg tataagcgaa
      481 gaagcgcaat gccgccagcc aagcaaagcc aaacgaagag atcgaccttc catggggtcg
      541 caacttttcc cggtgacctc tacatgtgtg attgttagtt cagcgtaaca gagtttcaac
      601 aacatgcata tacgagtgtg ccttcgtgcc tgattttggt tgattatccg gcttccaacc
      661 tcgttaaatt ttcataaagt gcatatcgtg taatgtaaaa agtaaaaaga taaaaaagac
      721 tcatatgaaa tcttgctgca tggagacaag tgcactcgaa ttctttactt atattttcgc
      781 tcttgagctc gtccttttac tagcatatca atatccgttt cattgaaaag tggattaatg
      841 cctcagcact agtcctgcag gggtaacgcc agggttttcc cagtcacgac gttgtaaaac
      901 gacggccagt gagcgcgcgt aatacgactc actatagggc gaattgggtc gcgatcttcg
      961 agcgtcccaa aaccttctca agcaaggttt tcagtataat gttacatgcg tacacgcg
//
