>Addgene plasmid #73272 | pCfB3034(X-3 MarkerFree) | addgene partial sequence | sequence record 165978 | pENTR-R 5'-ATGGCTCATAACACCCCTTG-3'
ACCTGACCCCATGCCGAACTCAGAAGTGAAACGCCGTAGCGCCGATGGTAGTGTGGGGACTCCCCATGCG
AGAGTAGGGAACTGCCAGGCATCAAATAAAACGAAAGGCTCAGTCGAAAGACTGGGCCTTTCGCCCGGGC
TAATTATGGGGTGTCGCCCTTATTCGACTCTATAGTGAAGTTCCTATTCTCTAGAAAGTATAGGAACTTC
TGAAGTGGGGATTTAAATGCGGCCGCGCTGAGGGTTTAATCGAGATCTTTGTGTTCGGTTACCCGGCTCA
GATCCTAACTTCTTCTTTTGGTATGTTTATTCGTATAAGTTACTGTTGTCCACAGGCAATACTCTGCAGA
AAATTAAAACGGCATTAATGCTAGGACAACCAGAATTGTTACTACTGTATGTGCGATAGTTGATAACTGC
AACATTATGCCCGGTATATTCTCAAAAAACCCTATTACTGCATACGAAGAAATCGCAAGAGAAATCTTTC
GGTTTGGAAAAGCTCACTGTGAGGTTCCTTGGAGCCAATAGTAATACAGCACAATCCAAGGAAAAATCTG
GCCTATATGCAAGGAAGGAGAGATAGTCAAAAGCATTCTTTCCCCTAGAAGTTGGTGCATATATGGCATC
GTTAAAACATATTACCCCCAAAATTTCTTCTCTAAACGATGTGCTTGGCCTTTGTTTTGGTTTTTGATGT
CGGTCGTTTGAGGCCCCTTGCGGAAAATCGAGATCGCCGAATGGCACGCGAGGGAAGGGAAATAAGGTTT
AAAGGCACTGAAACAATAGGCAAGAAGTAGGCGAGAGCCGACATACGAGACTATTAAGTCCTCAGCGAGC
TCGCATGGAATGCGTGCGATGAGCGACCTCATGCTATACCTGAGAAAGCAACCTGACCTACAGGAAAGAG
TTACTCAAGAATAAGAATTTTCGTTTTAAA
